>Addgene plasmid #17678 | pcR295 | addgene partial sequence | sequence record 23610 | 17678 with cSrc-2 (ggaagcccaagtgatgaaga)
CGAGNACTGGTTAGCTGTCGCAGTGGTGTCGGAAGAGCCCATCTACATCGTCACTGAGTACATGAGCAAG
GTNGAGCCTCCTGGATTTCCTGAAGGGAGAGATGGGCAAGTACCTGCGGCTGCCACAGCTCGTCGATATG
GCTGCTCAGATTGCATCCGGCATGGCCTATGTGGAGAGGATGAACTACGTGCACCGAGACCTGCGGGCGG
CCAACATCCTGGTGGGGGAGAACCTGGTGTGCAAGGTGGCTGACTTTGGGCTGGCACGCCTCATCGAGGA
CAACGAGTACACAGCACGGCAAGGTGCCAAGTTCCCCATCAAGTGGACAGCCCCCGAGGCAGCCCTCTAT
GGCCGGTTCACCATCAAGTCGGATGTCTGGTCCTTCGGCATCCTGCTGACTGAGCTGACCACCAAGGGCC
GGGTGCCATACCCAGGTGAGAGTTAGCATCAACCCCACACCCCGTGGGTTGGGCACAGCGTGTGACCCGG
CCCCGCTGCCCTTCTTTCCACAGGGATGGTCAACAGGGAGGTGCTGGACCAGGTGGAGAGGGGCTACCGC
ATGCCCTGCCCGCCCGAGTGCCCCGAGTCGCTGCATGACCTCATGTGCCAGTGCTGGCGGAAGGACCCTG
AGGAGCGGCCCACTTTTGAGTACCTGCAGGCCTTCCTGGAGGACTACTTCACCTCGACAGAGCCCCAGTA
CCAGCCTGGAGAGAACCTATAGGCCTGGCAGATCTCTAGAAGCTTATCGATTAGTCCAATTTGTTAAAGA
CAGGATATCAGTGGTCCAGGCTCTAGTTTTGACTCAACAATATCACCAGCTGAAGCCTATAGAGTACGAG
CCATAGATAAAATAAAAGATTTTATTTAGTCTCCAGAAAAAGGGGGGAATGAAAGACCCCACCTGTAGGT
TTGGCAAGCTAGCTTNAAGTAANCGCCATTTTGCAAGGCATGAAAAATANATAATACTGANAATANAAAA
NTTCAGATNCA
