[The description below was written by a language model from this plasmid's Addgene catalogue record.]
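Description:
pcR295 is a mammalian expression plasmid built on the pEVX backbone (about 6.4 kb without the insert) that carries a chicken (Gallus gallus) c-src coding sequence with a single point mutation, lysine 295 to arginine. It is maintained in E. coli as a low-copy plasmid under ampicillin selection. The insert was introduced by restriction enzyme cloning, and the depositor notes that the construct is derived from an earlier plasmid, pM5HHB5. No feature table accompanies the record, so the promoter driving c-src expression, the origin of replication, any polyadenylation signal, and any selectable marker for mammalian cells are not stated. The record also lists no epitope tags or reporters.

Lys 295 lies in the ATP-binding region of the Src kinase domain, and substituting arginine at this position is the classic way to abolish catalytic activity while leaving the overall protein largely intact. The K295R protein is therefore generally used as a kinase-dead form of p60c-src. It can serve as a negative control alongside wild-type or activated Src, or as a substrate that cannot autophosphorylate, which allows phosphorylation by other kinases to be examined. The associated publication concerns changes in tyrosine 527 phosphorylation and the activation of p60c-src during mitosis. This fits with expressing the mutant in cultured cells to separate Src's own kinase activity from regulatory phosphorylation events imposed on it by other enzymes, although the record itself does not spell out the specific experiments.
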