Addgene plasmid #17678: pcR295
Depositing lab: David Shalloway. Depositing organization: Cornell University. Publication: Altered tyrosine 527 phosphorylation and mitotic activation of p60c-src. Bagrodia S, Chackalaparampil I, Kmiecik TE, Shalloway D. Nature. 1991 Jan 10. 349(6305):172-5. 10.1038/349172a0 PubMed 1702522.
Backbone
  Vector backbone: pEVX
  Backbone size w/o insert (bp): 6400
  Vector type: Mammalian Expression
Growth in bacteria
  Bacterial resistance: Ampicillin, 100 μg/mL
  Growth temperature: 37°C
  Growth strain: DH5alpha
  Copy number: Low Copy
Gene/Insert
  Gene/Insert name: c-src K295R (alt names: c-Src; src)
  Species: G. gallus (chicken)
  Mutation: Lys 295 changed to Arg.
  Entrez Gene: SRC (a.k.a. PP60C-SCR, SDR, c-src)
  Cloning method: Restriction Enzyme
  Sequencing primers: 5′ n/a
Terms and licenses: Academic/Nonprofit Terms; Industry Terms: Not Available to Industry
Depositor comments: Based on plasmid pM5HHB5.
How to cite: pcR295 was a gift from David Shalloway (Addgene plasmid # 17678 ; http://n2t.net/addgene:17678 ; RRID:Addgene_17678)
